LOCUS       Exported 5064 bp ds-DNA circular SYN 04-JAN-2022
DEFINITION  Tetrazine 3.0 tRNA synthetase and cognate amber suppressing tRNA
            derived from M. barkeri for expression in E.coli..
ACCESSION   .
VERSION     .
KEYWORDS    pDule-Tet3.0
SOURCE      synthetic DNA construct
  ORGANISM  synthetic DNA construct
REFERENCE   1 (bases 1 to 5064)
  AUTHORS   Jang HS, Jana S, Blizzard RJ, Meeuwsen JC, Mehl RA
  TITLE     Access to Faster Eukaryotic Cell Labeling with Encoded Tetrazine
            Amino Acids.
  JOURNAL   J Am Chem Soc. 2020 Apr 22;142(16):7245-7249. doi:
            10.1021/jacs.9b11520. Epub 2020 Apr 10.
  PUBMED    32251579
REFERENCE   2 (bases 1 to 5064)
  AUTHORS   .
  TITLE     Direct Submission
  JOURNAL   Exported Jan 4, 2022 from SnapGene Server 1.1.58
            http://www.snapgene.com
FEATURES             Location/Qualifiers
     source          1..5064
                     /organism="synthetic DNA construct"
                     /mol_type="other DNA"
     CDS             1513..1542
                     /codon_start=1
                     /product="Myc (human c-Myc proto-oncogene) epitope tag"
                     /label=Myc
                     /translation="EQKLISEEDL"
     CDS             1558..1575
                     /codon_start=1
                     /product="6xHis affinity tag"
                     /label=6xHis
                     /translation="HHHHHH"
     primer_bind     complement(1631..1648)
                     /label=pBAD Reverse
                     /note="For vectors with E. coli araBAD promoter, reverse
                     primer"
     terminator      1801..1887
                     /gene="Escherichia coli rrnB"
                     /label=rrnB T1 terminator
                     /note="transcription terminator T1 from the E. coli rrnB
                     gene"
     primer_bind     complement(2094..2111)
                     /label=L4440
                     /note="L4440 vector, forward primer"
     rep_origin      complement(2228..2773)
                     /direction=LEFT
                     /label=p15A ori
                     /note="Plasmids containing the medium-copy-number p15A
                     origin of replication can be propagated in E. coli cells
                     that contain a second plasmid with the ColE1 origin. "
     primer_bind     complement(2308..2327)
                     /label=pBR322ori-F
                     /note="pBR322 origin, forward primer"
     promoter        2885..2913
                     /label=tet promoter
                     /note="E. coli promoter for tetracycline efflux protein
                     gene"
     CDS             2961..4151
                     /codon_start=1
                     /gene="tet"
                     /product="tetracycline efflux protein"
                     /label=TcR
                     /note="confers resistance to tetracycline"
                     /translation="MKSNNALIVILGTVTLDAVGIGLVMPVLPGLLRDIVHSDSIASHY
                     GVLLALYALMQFLCAPVLGALSDRFGRRPVLLASLLGATIDYAIMATTPVLWILYAGRI
                     VAGITGATGAVAGAYIADITDGEDRARHFGLMSACFGVGMVAGPVAGGLLGAISLHAPF
                     LAAAVLNGLNLLLGCFLMQESHKGERRPMPLRAFNPVSSFRWARGMTIVAALMTVFFIM
                     QLVGQVPAALWVIFGEDRFRWSATMIGLSLAVFGILHALAQAFVTGPATKRFGEKQAII
                     AGMAADALGYVLLAFATRGWMAFPIMILLASGGIGMPALQAMLSRQVDDDHQGQLQGSL
                     AALTSLTSIIGPLIVTAIYAASASTWNGLAWIVGAALYLVCLPALRRGAWSRATST"
     primer_bind     complement(3313..3332)
                     /label=pBRrevBam
                     /note="pBR322 vectors, tet region, downstream of BamHI,
                     reverse primer"
     primer_bind     4458..4480
                     /label=M13/pUC Forward
                     /note="In lacZ gene"
     primer_bind     4472..4489
                     /label=M13 Forward
                     /note="In lacZ gene. Also called M13-F20 or M13 (-21)
                     Forward"
     primer_bind     4473..4489
                     /label=M13 fwd
                     /note="common sequencing primer, one of multiple similar
                     variants"
ORIGIN
        1 gccgttatac gttgtttacg ctttgaggaa tcccatatga tggataaaaa accgctggat
       61 gtgctgatta gcgcgaccgg cctgtggatg agccgtaccg gcaccctgca taaaatcaaa
      121 catcatgaag tgagccgcag caaaatctat attgaaatgg cgtgcggcga tcatctggtg
      181 gtgaacaaca gccgtagctg ccgtaccgcg cgtgcgtttc gtcatcataa ataccgcaaa
      241 acctgcaaac gttgccgtgt gagcgatgaa gatatcaaca actttctgac ccgtagcacc
      301 gaaagcaaaa acagcgtgaa agtgcgtgtg gtgagcgcgc cgaaagtgaa aaaagcgatg
      361 ccgaaaagcg tgagccgtgc gccgaaaccg ctggaaaata gcgtgagcgc gaaagcgagc
      421 accaacacca gccgtagcgt tccgagcccg gcgaaaagca ccccgaacag cagcgttccg
      481 gcgtctgcgc cggcaccgag cctgacccgc agccagctgg atcgtgtgga agcgctgctg
      541 tctccggaag ataaaattag cctgaacatg gcgaaaccgt ttcgtgaact ggaaccggaa
      601 ctggtgaccc gtcgtaaaaa cgattttcag cgcctgtata ccaacgatcg tgaagattat
      661 ctgggcaaac tggaacgtga tatcaccaaa ttttttgtgg atcgcggctt tctggaaatt
      721 aaaagcccga ttctgattcc ggcggaatat gtggaacgta tgggcattaa caacgacacc
      781 gaactgagca aacaaatttt ccgcgtggat aaaaacctgt gcctgcgtcc gatgctggcc
      841 ccgaccggtt ataactatct gcgtaaactg gatcgtattc tgccgggtcc gatcaaaatt
      901 tttgaagtgg gcccgtgcta tcgcaaagaa agcgatggca aagaacacct ggaagaattc
      961 accatggttg gttttgctca aatgggcagc ggctgcaccc gtgaaaacct ggaagcgctg
     1021 atcaaagaat tcctggatta tctggaaatc gacttcgaaa ttgtgggcga tagctgcatg
     1081 gtgtatggcg ataccctgga tattatgcat ggcgatctgg aactgagcag cgcggtggtg
     1141 ggtccggtta gcctggatcg tgaatggggc attgataaac cgtggattgg cgcgggtttt
     1201 ggcctggaac gtctgctgaa agtgatgcat ggcttcaaaa acattaaacg tgcgagccgt
     1261 agcgaaagct actataacgg cattagcacg aacctgtaac tgcagtttca aacgctaaat
     1321 tgcctgatgc gctacgctta tcaggctaca tgatctctgc aatatattga gtttgcgtgc
     1381 ttttgtaggc cggataaggc gttcacgccg catccggcag gaaacagcaa acaatccaaa
     1441 acgccgcgtt cagcggcgtt ttttctgcgt ttcttcgcga attaattccg ctctcgagcg
     1501 aagcttgggc ccgaacaaaa actcatctca gaagaggatc tgaatagcgc cgtcgaccat
     1561 catcatcatc atcattgagt ttaaacggtc tccagcttgg ctgttttggc ggatgagaga
     1621 agattttcag cctgatacag attaaatcag aacgcagaag cggtctgata aaacagaatt
     1681 tgcctggcgg cagtagcgcg gtggtcccac ctgaccccat gccgaactca gaagtgaaac
     1741 gccgtagcgc cgatggtagt gtggggtctc cccatgcgag agtagggaac tgccaggcat
     1801 caaataaaac gaaaggctca gtcgaaagac tgggcctttc gttttatctg ttgtttgtcg
     1861 gtgaacgctc tcctgagtag gacaaatccg ccgggagctg tccctcctgt tcagctactg
     1921 acggggtggt gcgtaacggc aaaagcaccg ccggacatca gcgctagcgg agtgtatact
     1981 ggcttactat gttggcactg atgagggtgt cagtgaagtg cttcatgtgg caggagaaaa
     2041 aaggctgcac cggtgcgtca gcagaatatg tgatacagga tatattccgc ttcctcgctc
     2101 actgactcgc tacgctcggt cgttcgactg cggcgagcgg aaatggctta cgaacggggc
     2161 ggagatttcc tggaagatgc caggaagata cttaacaggg aagtgagagg gccgcggcaa
     2221 agccgttttt ccataggctc cgcccccctg acaagcatca cgaaatctga cgctcaaatc
     2281 agtggtggcg aaacccgaca ggactataaa gataccaggc gtttccccct ggcggctccc
     2341 tcgtgcgctc tcctgttcct gcctttcggt ttaccggtgt cattccgctg ttatggccgc
     2401 gtttgtctca ttccacgcct gacactcagt tccgggtagg cagttcgctc caagctggac
     2461 tgtatgcacg aaccccccgt tcagtccgac cgctgcgcct tatccggtaa ctatcgtctt
     2521 gagtccaacc cggaaagaca tgcaaaagca ccactggcag cagccactgg taattgattt
     2581 agaggagtta gtcttgaagt catgcgccgg ttaaggctaa actgaaagga caagttttgg
     2641 tgactgcgct cctccaagcc agttacctcg gttcaaagag ttggtagctc agagaacctt
     2701 cgaaaaaccg ccctgcaagg cggttttttc gttttcagag caagagttta cgcgcagacc
     2761 aaaacgatct caagaagatc atcttattaa tcagataaaa tatttctaga tttcagtgca
     2821 atttatctct tcaaatgtag cacctgaagt cagccccata cgatataagt tgtaattctc
     2881 atgtttgaca gcttatcatc gataagcttt aatgcggtag tttatcacag ttaaattgct
     2941 aacgcagtca ggcaccgtgt atgaaatcta acaatgcgct catcgtcatc ctcggcaccg
     3001 tcaccctgga tgctgtaggc ataggcttgg ttatgccggt actgccgggc ctcttgcggg
     3061 atatcgtcca ttccgacagc atcgccagtc actatggcgt gctgctagcg ctatatgcgt
     3121 tgatgcaatt tctatgcgca cccgttctcg gagcactgtc cgaccgcttt ggccgccgcc
     3181 cagtcctgct cgcttcgcta cttggagcca ctatcgacta cgcgatcatg gcgaccacac
     3241 ccgtcctgtg gatcctctac gccggacgca tcgtggccgg catcaccggc gccacaggtg
     3301 cggttgctgg cgcctatatc gccgacatca ccgatgggga agatcgggct cgccacttcg
     3361 ggctcatgag cgcttgtttc ggcgtgggta tggtggcagg ccccgtggcc gggggactgt
     3421 tgggcgccat ctccttgcat gcaccattcc ttgcggcggc ggtgctcaac ggcctcaacc
     3481 tactactggg ctgcttccta atgcaggagt cgcataaggg agagcgtcga ccgatgccct
     3541 tgagagcctt caacccagtc agctccttcc ggtgggcgcg gggcatgact atcgtcgccg
     3601 cacttatgac tgtcttcttt atcatgcaac tcgtaggaca ggtgccggca gcgctctggg
     3661 tcattttcgg cgaggaccgc tttcgctgga gcgcgacgat gatcggcctg tcgcttgcgg
     3721 tattcggaat cttgcacgcc ctcgctcaag ccttcgtcac tggtcccgcc accaaacgtt
     3781 tcggcgagaa gcaggccatt atcgccggca tggcggccga cgcgctgggc tacgtcttgc
     3841 tggcgttcgc gacgcgaggc tggatggcct tccccattat gattcttctc gcttccggcg
     3901 gcatcgggat gcccgcgttg caggccatgc tgtccaggca ggtagatgac gaccatcagg
     3961 gacagcttca aggatcgctc gcggctctta ccagcctaac ttcgatcatt ggaccgctga
     4021 tcgtcacggc gatttatgcc gcctcggcga gcacatggaa cgggttggca tggattgtag
     4081 gcgccgccct ataccttgtc tgcctccccg cgttgcgtcg cggtgcatgg agccgggcca
     4141 cctcgacctg aatggaagcc ggcggcacct cgctaacgga ttcaccactc caagaattgg
     4201 agccaatcaa ttcttgcgga gaactgtgaa tgcgcaaacc aacccttggc agaacatatc
     4261 catcgcgtcc gccatctcca gcagccgcac gcggcgcatc tcgggctcct tgcatgcacc
     4321 attccttgcg gcggcggtgc tcaacggcct caacctacta ctgggctgct tcctaatgca
     4381 ggagtcgcat aagggagagc gtctggcgaa agggggatgt gctgcaaggc gattaagttg
     4441 ggtaacgcca gggttttccc agtcacgacg ttgtaaaacg acggccagtg ccaagcttaa
     4501 aaaaaatcct tagctttcgc taagatctgc agtggcggaa accccgggaa tctaacccgg
     4561 ctgaacggat ttagagtcca ttcgatctac atgatcaggt tcccgcggcc gcgaattcag
     4621 cgttacaagt attacacaaa gttttttatg ttgagaatat ttttttgatg gggcgccact
     4681 tatttttgat cgttcgctca aagaagcggc gccagggttg tttttctttt caccagtgag
     4741 acgggcaaca gaacgccatg agcggcctca tttcttattc tgagttacaa cagtccgcac
     4801 cgctgccggt agctccttcc ggtgggcgcg gggcatgact atcgtcgccg cacttatgac
     4861 tgtcttcttt atcatgcaac tcgtaggaca ggtgccggca gcgcccaaca gtcccccggc
     4921 cacggggcct gccaccatac ccacgccgaa acaagcgccc tgcaccatta tgttccggat
     4981 ctgcatcgca ggatgctgct ggctaccctg tggaacacct acggtacctc gggttgtcag
     5041 cctgtcccgc ttataagatc atac
//
