[The description below was written by a language model from this plasmid's Addgene catalogue record and the feature table of its GenBank file.]
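Description:
pDule-Tet3.0 is a bacterial expression plasmid built on the pDule backbone that supplies the machinery for genetic code expansion in E. coli: an engineered Methanosarcina barkeri tRNA synthetase ("Tet3.0") together with its cognate amber-suppressing tRNA. The synthetase insert, about 1.26 kb and cloned between NdeI and PstI sites that remain intact, carries the substitutions L270G, Y271L, N311G and C313A, which according to the stated purpose adapt the enzyme to a tetrazine 3.0 non-canonical amino acid. When this pair is present, an amber stop codon placed in a gene of interest is read as an instruction to insert the tetrazine amino acid. The associated publication concerns using such encoded tetrazine residues for rapid labelling of proteins.

The plasmid totals roughly 5.06 kb and replicates from a p15A origin. It is listed as low copy, and the p15A origin is compatible with ColE1-type plasmids, so it can be maintained alongside a second vector encoding the amber-containing target protein. Selection is by tetracycline, through the TcR efflux protein gene driven by its native tet promoter. The feature table annotates only backbone elements. These are Myc and 6xHis tag coding segments followed by a pBAD reverse primer site and an rrnB T1 terminator, apparently remnants of a pBAD-type cloning region downstream of the insert, plus several standard sequencing primer sites. The synthetase coding sequence, the tRNA gene and the promoters driving them are not annotated, so the record does not state how either component is expressed or whether the tags are fused in frame to the synthetase.
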