Addgene plasmid #174080: pDule-Tet3.0
Purpose: Tetrazine 3.0 tRNA synthetase and cognate amber suppressing tRNA derived from M. barkeri for expression in E.coli.
Depositing lab: Ryan Mehl. Depositing organization: Oregon State University. Publication: Access to Faster Eukaryotic Cell Labeling with Encoded Tetrazine Amino Acids. Jang HS, Jana S, Blizzard RJ, Meeuwsen JC, Mehl RA. J Am Chem Soc. 2020 Apr 22;142(16):7245-7249. doi: 10.1021/jacs.9b11520. Epub 2020 Apr 10. PubMed 32251579.
Backbone
  Vector backbone: pDule
  Backbone size w/o insert (bp): 3801
  Total vector size (bp): 5061
  Vector type: Bacterial Expression
Growth in bacteria
  Bacterial resistance: Tetracycline, 10 μg/mL
  Growth temperature: 37°C
  Growth strain: DH5alpha
  Copy number: Low Copy
Gene/Insert
  Gene/Insert name: Tet3.0 tRNA synthetase and tRNA
  Species: Methanosarcina barkeri
  Insert size (bp): 1260
  Mutation: L270G, Y271L, N311G, C313A
  Cloning method: Restriction Enzyme; 5′ cloning site NdeI (not destroyed); 3′ cloning site PstI (not destroyed)
  Sequencing primers: 5′ unknown
Terms and licenses: Academic/Nonprofit Terms; Industry Terms: Not Available to Industry
How to cite: pDule-Tet3.0 was a gift from Ryan Mehl (Addgene plasmid # 174080 ; http://n2t.net/addgene:174080 ; RRID:Addgene_174080)
